Addgene plasmid #203845: pAAV-Ef1a-fDIO-mRuby3-2A-dCre
Purpose: Flp-dependent enzymatically inactive Cre and mRuby3 expression
Depositing lab: Ivo Spiegel. Depositing organization: Weizmann Institute of Science. Publication: Single genomic enhancers drive experience-dependent GABAergic plasticity to maintain sensory processing in the adult cortex. Roethler O, Zohar E, Cohen-Kashi Malina K, Bitan L, Gabel HW, Spiegel I. Neuron. 2023 Jun 20:S0896-6273(23)00399-9. doi: 10.1016/j.neuron.2023.05.026. PubMed 37354902.
Backbone
  Vector backbone: AAV
  Vector type: AAV
Growth in bacteria
  Bacterial resistance: Ampicillin, 100 μg/mL
  Growth temperature: 30°C
  Growth strain: NEB Stable
  Copy number: High Copy
Gene/Insert
  Gene/Insert name: dCre
  Species: M. musculus (mouse)
  Mutation: Enzymatically inactive Cre
  Tag / fusion protein: mRuby3-2A (N terminal on insert)
  Cloning method: Restriction Enzyme; 5′ cloning site unknown (unknown if destroyed)
Terms and licenses: Academic/Nonprofit Terms; Industry Terms: Not Available to Industry
How to cite: pAAV-Ef1a-fDIO-mRuby3-2A-dCre was a gift from Ivo Spiegel (Addgene plasmid # 203845 ; http://n2t.net/addgene:203845 ; RRID:Addgene_203845)
