[The description below was written by a language model from this plasmid's Addgene catalogue record and pLannotate feature annotations shown in this document.]
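Description:
pAAV-Ef1a-fDIO-mRuby3-2A-dCre is an adeno-associated virus transfer plasmid of about 6.8 kb, built to express a red fluorescent protein together with an enzymatically inactive Cre recombinase only in cells that contain Flp recombinase. It is propagated in E. coli through a high-copy ColE1/pUC-type origin and selected with ampicillin via the β-lactamase gene. An f1 phage origin is also present in the backbone. The expression cassette lies between AAV2 inverted terminal repeats, which direct replication and packaging of the intervening DNA into AAV particles. The annotation finds a complete ITR downstream of the cassette and only short ITR fragments upstream, which may reflect the difficulty of sequencing or annotating these repeats rather than a true truncation.

Within the ITRs, the human EF-1α promoter provides strong constitutive transcription. The mRuby3-2A-dCre coding region sits downstream in the antisense orientation, bracketed by oppositely oriented minimal FRT sites. The short "β-globin intron" fragments called next to each FRT site may correspond to the second, heterologous Flp target expected in an fDIO design, though the record does not confirm this. Flp-mediated recombination inverts the cassette into the sense orientation, so that mRuby3 and dCre are translated from one transcript and separated at the 2A peptide. A WPRE and the human growth hormone polyadenylation signal follow, enhancing transcript stability and 3′ end processing.

Only part of the Cre sequence is annotated, consistent with an altered, inactive variant, but the record does not specify the inactivating change. The catalogue lists mouse as the insert species, although Cre derives from bacteriophage P1. The construct most plausibly serves as a fluorescently labelled negative control for Flp-dependent active Cre vectors in intersectional mouse experiments.
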