Features (pLannotate 1.2.2; 22 found; start..end, strand, type, name):
     12..39      +  repeat_region  AAV2 ITR (fragment): inverted terminal repeat of adeno-associated virus serotype 2 inverted
     68..95      +  repeat_region  AAV2 ITR (fragment): inverted terminal repeat of adeno-associated virus serotype 2 inverted
    158..224     +  CDS            small t antigen (fragment): SV40 (simian virus 40) small t antigen
    231..1409    +  promoter       EF-1α promoter: strong constitutive promoter for human elongation factor EF-1α
   1416..1433    +  misc_feature   MCS (fragment): pUC18/19 multiple cloning site
   1440..1473    +  protein_bind   FRT (minimal): supports FLP-mediated excision but not integration (Turan and Bode, 2011) FLP recombinase from the Saccharomyces cerevisiae 2μ plasmid
   1474..1523    -  intron         β-globin intron (fragment): internally truncated intron from human β-globin
   1573..1933    -  CDS            Cre (fragment): site-specific recombinase Cre is a site-specific recombinase from bacteriophage P1. Recombination occurs at loxP sequences.
   2031..2741    -  CDS            mRuby3: mRuby3 is a basic (constitutively fluorescent) red fluorescent protein published in 2016, derived from Entacmaea quadricolor. It has low acid sensitivity.
   2785..2818    -  protein_bind   FRT (minimal): supports FLP-mediated excision but not integration (Turan and Bode, 2011) FLP recombinase from the Saccharomyces cerevisiae 2μ plasmid
   2819..2869    -  intron         β-globin intron (fragment): internally truncated intron from human β-globin
   2903..2927    +  misc_feature   MCS (fragment): pBluescript multiple cloning site
   2927..3515    +  misc_feature   WPRE: woodchuck hepatitis virus posttranscriptional regulatory element
   3547..4023    +  polyA_signal   hGH poly(A) signal: human growth hormone polyadenylation signal
   4063..4203    +  repeat_region  AAV2 ITR: inverted terminal repeat of adeno-associated virus serotype 2 inverted
   4208..4259    -  misc_feature   bom (fragment): basis of mobility region from pBR322
   4278..4733    +  rep_origin     f1 ori (sequence partly withheld): f1 bacteriophage origin of replication; arrow indicates direction of (+) strand synthesis
   4734..4783    -  misc_feature   bom (fragment): basis of mobility region from pBR322
   4885..4920    -  CDS            rop (fragment): Rop protein, which maintains plasmids at low copy number; rop
   5015..5119    +  promoter       AmpR promoter: bla
   5120..5980    +  CDS            AmpR: β-lactamase; bla; confers resistance to ampicillin, carbenicillin, and related antibiotics
   6151..6739    +  rep_origin     ori: high-copy-number ColE1/pMB1/pBR322/pUC origin of replication
>Addgene plasmid #203845 | pAAV-Ef1a-fDIO-mRuby3-2A-dCre | addgene full sequence | sequence record 403531 | Addgene NGS Result
CCTGCAGGCAGCTGCGCGCTCGCTCGCTCACTGAGGCCGCCCGGGCGTCGGGCGACCTTTGGTCGCCCGG
CCTCAGTGAGCGAGCGAGCGCGCAGAGAGGGAGTGGCCAACTCCATCACTAGGGGTTCCTGCGGCCGCAC
GCGTAAGCTTTGCAAAGATGGATAAAGTTTTAAACAGAGAGGAATCTTTGCAGCTAATGGACCTTCTAGG
TCTTGAAAGGAGTGGGAATTGGCTCCGGTGCCCGTCAGTGGGCAGAGCGCACATCGCCCACAGTCCCCGA
GAAGTTGGGGGGAGGGGTCGGCAATTGAACCGGTGCCTAGAGAAGGTGGCGCGGGGTAAACTGGGAAAGT
GATGTCGTGTACTGGCTCCGCCTTTTTCCCGAGGGTGGGGGAGAACCGTATATAAGTGCAGTAGTCGCCG
TGAACGTTCTTTTTCGCAACGGGTTTGCCGCCAGAACACAGGTAAGTGCCGTGTGTGGTTCCCGCGGGCC
TGGCCTCTTTACGGGTTATGGCCCTTGCGTGCCTTGAATTACTTCCACCTGGCTGCAGTACGTGATTCTT
GATCCCGAGCTTCGGGTTGGAAGTGGGTGGGAGAGTTCGAGGCCTTGCGCTTAAGGAGCCCCTTCGCCTC
GTGCTTGAGTTGAGGCCTGGCCTGGGCGCTGGGGCCGCCGCGTGCGAATCTGGTGGCACCTTCGCGCCTG
TCTCGCTGCTTTCGATAAGTCTCTAGCCATTTAAAATTTTTGATGACCTGCTGCGACGCTTTTTTTCTGG
CAAGATAGTCTTGTAAATGCGGGCCAAGATCTGCACACTGGTATTTCGGTTTTTGGGGCCGCGGGCGGCG
ACGGGGCCCGTGCGTCCCAGCGCACATGTTCGGCGAGGCGGGGCCTGCGAGCGCGGCCACCGAGAATCGG
ACGGGGGTAGTCTCAAGCTGGCCGGCCTGCTCTGGTGCCTGGCCTCGCGCCGCCGTGTATCGCCCCGCCC
TGGGCGGCAAGGCTGGCCCGGTCGGCACCAGTTGCGTGAGCGGAAAGATGGCCGCTTCCCGGCCCTGCTG
CAGGGAGCTCAAAATGGAGGACGCGGCGCTCGGGAGAGCGGGCGGGTGAGTCACCCACACAAAGGAAAAG
GGCCTTTCCGTCCTCAGCCGTCGCTTCATGTGACTCCACGGAGTACCGGGCGCCGTCCAGGCACCTCGAT
TAGTTCTCGAGCTTTTGGAGTACGTCGTCTTTAGGTTGGGGGGAGGGGTTTTATGCGATGGAGTTTCCCC
ACACTGAGTGGGTGGAGACTGAAGTTAGGCCAGCTTGGCACTTGATGTAATTCTCCTTGGAATTTGCCCT
TTTTGAGTTTGGATCTTGGTTCATTCTCAAGCCTCAGACAGTGGTTCAAAGTTTTTTTCTTCCATTTCAG
GTGTCGTGAGGTACCGGATCCTCTAGAGTCGACTCCGGAGAAGTTCCTATTCTCTAGAAAGTATAGGAAC
TTCGCAGAATGGTAGCTGGATTGTAGCTGCTATTAGCAATATGAAACCTCTTAGAAGTTCCTATTCTTCA
AAAGGTATAGGAACTTCGGCGCGCCCTACTTACGGATTCGCCGCATAACCAGTGAAACAGCATTGCTGTC
ACTTGGTCGTGGCAGCCCGGACCGACGATGAAGCATGTTTAGCTGGCCCAAATGTTGCTGGATAGTTTTT
ACTGCCAGACCGCGCGCCTGAAGATATAGAAGATAATCGCGAACATCTTCAGGTTCTGCGGGAAACCATT
TCCGGTTATTCAACTTGCACCATGCCGCCCACGACCGGCAAACGGACAGAAGCATTTTCCAGGTATGCTC
AGAAAACGCCTGGCGATCCCTGAACATGTCCATCAGGTTCTTGCGAACCTCATCACTCGTTGCATCGACC
GGTAATGCAGGCAAATTTTGGTGTACGGTCAGTAAATTGGACACCTTCCTCTTCTTCTTGGGGGTTCTGA
AAGCGCTTGGGCCAGGATTCTCCTCGACGTCACCGCATGTTAGCAGACTTCCTCTGCCCTCTCCACTGCC
CTTGTACAGCTCGTCCATGCCACCACCAAGGTTGCTGTATTTGGCAACTGCCACTTCTCTTTGCACTACG
TAGGTTTCATTGTCACTCTCCTCGATCCTTTCCAGGCGGTGATCAACGGCATGGACACCGGGCATCTTGA
TGTTCCCGACGGTCTTTTTTGACCTGTAAGTTGTCACGAAGTTGCAGTGCAGATGGCCACCACCATCAAC
TTTCAGTGCGATGTCAGTGTATCCTCTCAGACCACCATCTGCTGGATACATCATCTCTGTATTAGGCTCC
CAACCCTTGGTCTTCTTCTGCATCACGGGACCATTGGAGGGAAAGTTTACCCCTCTGACCTTGACGTTGT
AGACGAGCTCGCCATCCTCAAGGCTGGTGTCCTGCGTGACGGTGACGACTCCACCATCTTCGTATCTCGT
AACTCTTTCCCAAGTAAAACCCTCAGGAAAGGACTGTTTAAAGAAATCAGGGATGTCGGCCGGGTACTTG
ATAAAGGTACGGCTGCCATACATGAACGACGTGGCAAGAATGTCAAAGGCAAATGGCAGGGGTCCTCCCT
CGATGACTTTGATCCTCATGGTTTGCACTCCCTCGTACGGTCTGCCTTCTCCTTCACCTGTGCATTTGAA
TTGGTGGCCGTTGACCGAACCTTCCATGACCACCTTCATACGCATATTTTCCTTGATCAGCTCTTCGCCC
TTAGACACCATAGCGGCCGCCACCTTCCTCTTCTTCTTGGGCATGGTGGCTAGCGAAGTTCCTATACTTT
CTAGAGAATAGGAACTTCTTGCCTTAACCCAGAAATTATCACTGTTATTCTTTAGAATGGTGCAAAGAGA
AGTTCCTATACCTTTTGAAGAATAGGAACTTCGAATTCGATATCAAGCTTATCGATAATCAACCTCTGGA
TTACAAAATTTGTGAAAGATTGACTGGTATTCTTAACTATGTTGCTCCTTTTACGCTATGTGGATACGCT
GCTTTAATGCCTTTGTATCATGCTATTGCTTCCCGTATGGCTTTCATTTTCTCCTCCTTGTATAAATCCT
GGTTGCTGTCTCTTTATGAGGAGTTGTGGCCCGTTGTCAGGCAACGTGGCGTGGTGTGCACTGTGTTTGC
TGACGCAACCCCCACTGGTTGGGGCATTGCCACCACCTGTCAGCTCCTTTCCGGGACTTTCGCTTTCCCC
CTCCCTATTGCCACGGCGGAACTCATCGCCGCCTGCCTTGCCCGCTGCTGGACAGGGGCTCGGCTGTTGG
GCACTGACAATTCCGTGGTGTTGTCGGGGAAATCATCGTCCTTTCCTTGGCTGCTCGCCTATGTTGCCAC
CTGGATTCTGCGCGGGACGTCCTTCTGCTACGTCCCTTCGGCCCTCAATCCAGCGGACCTTCCTTCCCGC
GGCCTGCTGCCGGCTCTGCGGCCTCTTCCGCGTCTTCGCCTTCGCCCTCAGACGAGTCGGATCTCCCTTT
GGGCCGCCTCCCCGCATCGATACCGAGCGCTGCTCGAGAGATCTACGGGTGGCATCCCTGTGACCCCTCC
CCAGTGCCTCTCCTGGCCCTGGAAGTTGCCACTCCAGTGCCCACCAGCCTTGTCCTAATAAAATTAAGTT
GCATCATTTTGTCTGACTAGGTGTCCTTCTATAATATTATGGGGTGGAGGGGGGTGGTATGGAGCAAGGG
GCAAGTTGGGAAGACAACCTGTAGGGCCTGCGGGGTCTATTGGGAACCAAGCTGGAGTGCAGTGGCACAA
TCTTGGCTCACTGCAATCTCCGCCTCCTGGGTTCAAGCGATTCTCCTGCCTCAGCCTCCCGAGTTGTTGG
GATTCCAGGCATGCATGACCAGGCTCAGCTAATTTTTGTTTTTTTGGTAGAGACGGGGTTTCACCATATT
GGCCAGGCTGGTCTCCAACTCCTAATCTCAGGTGATCTACCCACCTTGGCCTCCCAAATTGCTGGGATTA
CAGGCGTGAACCACTGCTCCCTTCCCTGTCCTTCTGATTTTGTAGGTAACCACGTGCGGACCGAGCGGCC
GCAGGAACCCCTAGTGATGGAGTTGGCCACTCCCTCTCTGCGCGCTCGCTCGCTCACTGAGGCCGGGCGA
CCAAAGGTCGCCCGACGCCCGGGCTTTGCCCGGGCGGCCTCAGTGAGCGAGCGAGCGCGCAGCTGCCTGC
AGGGGCGCCTGATGCGGTATTTTCTCCTTACGCATCTGTGCGGTATTTCACACCGCATA
[95 nt withheld, positions 4260-4354]
T
[46 nt withheld, positions 4356-4401]
C
[141 nt withheld, positions 4403-4543]
CCTTTGACGTTGGAGTCCACGTTCTTT
[37 nt withheld, positions 4571-4607]
ACTCTATCTCGGGCTATTCTTTTGATTTATAAGGGATTTTGCCGATTTCGGTCTATTGGTTAAAAAATGA
GCTGATTTAACAAAAATTTAACGCGAATTTTAACAAAATATTAACGTTTACAATTTTATGGTGCACTCTC
AGTACAATCTGCTCTGATGCCGCATAGTTAAGCCAGCCCCGACACCCGCCAACACCCGCTGACGCGCCCT
GACGGGCTTGTCTGCTCCCGGCATCCGCTTACAGACAAGCTGTGACCGTCTCCGGGAGCTGCATGTGTCA
GAGGTTTTCACCGTCATCACCGAAACGCGCGAGACGAAAGGGCCTCGTGATACGCCTATTTTTATAGGTT
AATGTCATGATAATAATGGTTTCTTAGACGTCAGGTGGCACTTTTCGGGGAAATGTGCGCGGAACCCCTA
TTTGTTTATTTTTCTAAATACATTCAAATATGTATCCGCTCATGAGACAATAACCCTGATAAATGCTTCA
ATAATATTGAAAAAGGAAGAGTATGAGTATTCAACATTTCCGTGTCGCCCTTATTCCCTTTTTTGCGGCA
TTTTGCCTTCCTGTTTTTGCTCACCCAGAAACGCTGGTGAAAGTAAAAGATGCTGAAGATCAGTTGGGTG
CACGAGTGGGTTACATCGAACTGGATCTCAACAGCGGTAAGATCCTTGAGAGTTTTCGCCCCGAAGAACG
TTTTCCAATGATGAGCACTTTTAAAGTTCTGCTATGTGGCGCGGTATTATCCCGTATTGACGCCGGGCAA
GAGCAACTCGGTCGCCGCATACACTATTCTCAGAATGACTTGGTTGAGTACTCACCAGTCACAGAAAAGC
ATCTTACGGATGGCATGACAGTAAGAGAATTATGCAGTGCTGCCATAACCATGAGTGATAACACTGCGGC
CAACTTACTTCTGACAACGATCGGAGGACCGAAGGAGCTAACCGCTTTTTTGCACAACATGGGGGATCAT
GTAACTCGCCTTGATCGTTGGGAACCGGAGCTGAATGAAGCCATACCAAACGACGAGCGTGACACCACGA
TGCCTGTAGCAATGGCAACAACGTTGCGCAAACTATTAACTGGCGAACTACTTACTCTAGCTTCCCGGCA
ACAATTAATAGACTGGATGGAGGCGGATAAAGTTGCAGGACCACTTCTGCGCTCGGCCCTTCCGGCTGGC
TGGTTTATTGCTGATAAATCTGGAGCCGGTGAGCGTGGGTCTCGCGGTATCATTGCAGCACTGGGGCCAG
ATGGTAAGCCCTCCCGTATCGTAGTTATCTACACGACGGGGAGTCAGGCAACTATGGATGAACGAAATAG
ACAGATCGCTGAGATAGGTGCCTCACTGATTAAGCATTGGTAACTGTCAGACCAAGTTTACTCATATATA
CTTTAGATTGATTTAAAACTTCATTTTTAATTTAAAAGGATCTAGGTGAAGATCCTTTTTGATAATCTCA
TGACCAAAATCCCTTAACGTGAGTTTTCGTTCCACTGAGCGTCAGACCCCGTAGAAAAGATCAAAGGATC
TTCTTGAGATCCTTTTTTTCTGCGCGTAATCTGCTGCTTGCAAACAAAAAAACCACCGCTACCAGCGGTG
GTTTGTTTGCCGGATCAAGAGCTACCAACTCTTTTTCCGAAGGTAACTGGCTTCAGCAGAGCGCAGATAC
CAAATACTGTTCTTCTAGTGTAGCCGTAGTTAGGCCACCACTTCAAGAACTCTGTAGCACCGCCTACATA
CCTCGCTCTGCTAATCCTGTTACCAGTGGCTGCTGCCAGTGGCGATAAGTCGTGTCTTACCGGGTTGGAC
TCAAGACGATAGTTACCGGATAAGGCGCAGCGGTCGGGCTGAACGGGGGGTTCGTGCACACAGCCCAGCT
TGGAGCGAACGACCTACACCGAACTGAGATACCTACAGCGTGAGCTATGAGAAAGCGCCACGCTTCCCGA
AGGGAGAAAGGCGGACAGGTATCCGGTAAGCGGCAGGGTCGGAACAGGAGAGCGCACGAGGGAGCTTCCA
GGGGGAAACGCCTGGTATCTTTATAGTCCTGTCGGGTTTCGCCACCTCTGACTTGAGCGTCGATTTTTGT
GATGCTCGTCAGGGGGGCGGAGCCTATGGAAAAACGCCAGCAACGCGGCCTTTTTACGGTTCCTGGCCTT
TTGCTGGCCTTTTGCTCACATGT
